Addgene plasmid #168966: pEntry_HCoV-229E-Membrane
Purpose: Gateway-compatible Entry vector
Depositing lab: Pascal Falter-Braun. Depositing organization: Helmholtz Munich. Publication: A resource of human coronavirus protein-coding sequences in a flexible, multipurpose Gateway Entry clone collection. Weller B, Lin CW, Pogoutse O, Sauer M, Marin-de la Rosa N, Strobel A, Young V, Knapp JJ, Rayhan A, Falter C, Kim DK, Roth FP, Falter-Braun P. G3 (Bethesda). 2023 Jul 5;13(7):jkad105. doi: 10.1093/g3journal/jkad105. PubMed 37267226.
Backbone
  Vector backbone: pENTR223.1*SfiI
  Backbone size w/o insert (bp): 2800
  Vector type: Gateway-compatible Entry vector
Growth in bacteria
  Bacterial resistance: Spectinomycin, 50 μg/mL
  Growth temperature: 37°C
  Growth strain: DH5alpha
  Copy number: High Copy
Gene/Insert
  Gene/Insert name: HCoV-229E-Membrane (alt name: Membrane (M))
  Species: Other
  Insert size (bp): 678
  Entrez Gene: M (a.k.a. HCoV229Egp6)
  Cloning method: Restriction Enzyme; 5′ cloning site SfiI (unknown if destroyed); 3′ cloning site SfiI (unknown if destroyed)
  Sequencing primers: 5′ M13 uni (-21); 3′ M13 rev (-29)
Resource information
  A portion of this plasmid was derived from a plasmid made by: Synthesized by Twist Bioscience
Terms and licenses: Academic/Nonprofit Terms; Industry Terms: Not Available to Industry
Depositor comments: 5'-linker: SfiI-BamHI-ATG-BamHI (GGCCGTCAaggccaggatccatgggatcc), 3'-linker: PacI-TAA-AsiSI-SfiI (cttaatTAAgacgcgatcgcggcctcatGGGCC).
How to cite: pEntry_HCoV-229E-Membrane was a gift from Pascal Falter-Braun (Addgene plasmid # 168966 ; http://n2t.net/addgene:168966 ; RRID:Addgene_168966)
