[The description below was written by a language model from this plasmid's Addgene catalogue record and pLannotate feature annotations shown in this document.]
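Description:
pEntry_HCoV-229E-Membrane is a Gateway-compatible Entry clone built on the pENTR223.1 backbone, carrying the coding sequence of the membrane (M) protein of human coronavirus 229E. The sequenced plasmid is about 3.5 kb and is maintained in E. coli at high copy number through a ColE1/pUC-type origin. Selection is with spectinomycin, conferred by the aadA aminoglycoside adenylyltransferase gene (SmR). This gene sits downstream of fragments of a class 1 integron Pc promoter and of a gentamicin acetyltransferase gene, which appear to be remnants of the marker's source cassette, as are the short lacI and lacZα fragments annotated elsewhere in the backbone.

The roughly 680 bp M open reading frame was made by gene synthesis and inserted between SfiI sites. It lies between attL1 and attL2, the recombination sites used in the Gateway LR reaction, so it can be transferred directionally into any attR-containing destination vector. The depositor's comments describe a 5′ linker carrying BamHI sites around an ATG and a 3′ linker containing PacI, a TAA stop codon and AsiSI. These flanking sites suggest that the start and stop context can be modified by restriction digestion, although the record does not spell out how they are meant to be used. The rrnB T1 and T2 terminators upstream of attL1 insulate the insert from read-through transcription. A T7 promoter lies just beyond attL2, pointing back toward the insert in antisense orientation. The Entry vector has no promoter positioned to express M, so expression depends on the destination vector chosen. M is a viral envelope component central to virion morphogenesis and assembly, and the clone belongs to a collection of human coronavirus ORFs intended for flexible downstream use.
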