Features (pLannotate 1.2.2; 12 found; start..end, strand, type, name):
    390..482     +  CDS            lacI (fragment): lac repressor; lacI; The lac repressor binds to the lac operator to inhibit transcription in E. coli. This inhibition can be relieved by adding lactose or isopropyl-β-D-thiogalactopyranoside (IPTG).
    537..564     -  terminator     rrnB T2 terminator: transcription terminator T2 from the E. coli rrnB gene
    696..739     +  terminator     rrnB T1 terminator: Escherichia coli rrnB; transcription terminator T1 from the E. coli rrnB gene
    786..822     -  CDS            lacZα (fragment): LacZα fragment of β-galactosidase; lacZ fragment
    838..934     +  protein_bind   attL1: mutant version of attL; recombination site for the Gateway® LR reaction LR Clonase™
    967..1638    +  CDS            M: VME1_CVH22 - Protein inferred from homology: Swiss-Prot protein existence level 3. Component of the viral envelope that plays a central role in virus morphogenesis and assembly via its interactions with other viral proteins. From Human coronavirus 229E (HCoV-229E).
   1670..1768    -  protein_bind   attL2: mutant version of attL; recombination site for the Gateway® LR reaction LR Clonase™
   1786..1804    -  promoter       T7 promoter: promoter for bacteriophage T7 RNA polymerase
   1994..2017    +  promoter       Pc promoter (fragment): intI1 (promoter lies within the coding sequence); class 1 integron promoter
   2193..2249    +  CDS            GmR (fragment): gentamycin acetyltransferase; aacC1; confers resistance to gentamycin
   2256..3047    +  CDS            SmR: aminoglycoside adenylyltransferase (Murphy, 1985); aadA; confers resistance to spectinomycin and streptomycin
   3140..207     +  rep_origin     ori (across the origin): high-copy-number ColE1/pMB1/pBR322/pUC origin of replication
>Addgene plasmid #168966 | pEntry_HCoV-229E-Membrane | addgene full sequence | sequence record 479302 | Addgene NGS Result
CAGCGTGAGCTATGAGAAAGCGCCACGCTTCCCGAAGGGAGAAAGGCGGACAGGTATCCGGTAAGCGGCA
GGGTCGGAACAGGAGAGCGCACGAGGGAGCTTCCAGGGGGAAACGCCTGGTATCTTTATAGTCCTGTCGG
GTTTCGCCACCTCTGACTTGAGCGTCGATTTTTGTGATGCTCGTCAGGGGGGCGGAGCCTATGGAAAAAC
GCCAGCAACGCGGCCTTTTTACGGTTCCTGGCCTTTTGCTGGCCTTTTGCTCACATGTTCTTTCCTGCGT
TATCCCCTGATTCTGTGGATAACCGTATTACCGCCTTTGAGTGAGCTGATACCGCTCGCCGCAGCCGAAC
GACCGAGCGCAGCGAGTCAGTGAGCGAGGAAGCGGAAGAGCGCCCAATACGCAAACCGCCTCTCCCCGCG
CGTTGGCCGATTCATTAATGCAGCTGGCACGACAGGTTTCCCGACTGGAAAGCGGGCAGTGAGCGCAACG
CAATTAATACGCGTACCGCTAGCCAGGAAGAGTTTGTAGAAACGCAAAAAGGCCATCCGTCAGGATGGCC
TTCTGCTTAGTTTGATGCCTGGCAGTTTATGGCGGGCGTCCTGCCCGCCACCCTCCGGGCCGTTGCTTCA
CAACGTTCAAATCCGCTCCCGGCGGATTTGTCCTACTCAGGAGAGCGTTCACCGACAAACAACAGATAAA
ACGAAAGGCCCAGTCTTCCGACTGAGCCTTTCGTTTTATTTGATGCCTGGCAGTTCCCTACTCTCGCGTT
AACGCTAGCATGGATGTTTTCCCAGTCACGACGTTGTAAAACGACGGCCAGTCTTAAGCTCGGGCCCCAA
ATAATGATTTTATTTTGACTGATAGTGACCTGTTCGTTGCAACAAATTGATGAGCAATGCTTTTTTATAA
TGCCAACTTTGTACAAAAAAGCAGAAGGGCCGTCAAGGCCAGGATCCATGGGATCCTCAAATGACAATTG
TACGGGTGACATTGTCACCCATTTGAAGAATTGGAATTTTGGTTGGAATGTTATTCTAACCATATTCATT
GTTATTCTTCAGTTTGGACACTATAAATACTCCAGATTGTTTTATGGTTTGAAGATGCTTGTACTGTGGC
TTCTTTGGCCACTCGTACTTGCTTTGTCAATCTTTGACACCTGGGCTAATTGGGATTCTAATTGGGCCTT
TGTTGCATTTAGCTTTTTTATGGCCGTATCAACACTCGTTATGTGGGTGATGTACTTCGCAAACAGTTTC
AGACTTTTCCGACGTGCTCGAACTTTTTGGGCATGGAATCCTGAGGTTAATGCAATCACTGTCACAACCG
TGTTGGGACAGACATACTATCAACCCATTCAACAAGCTCCAACAGGCATTACTGTGACCTTGCTGAGCGG
CGTGCTTTACGTTGACGGACATAGATTGGCTTCAGGTGTTCAGGTTCATAACCTACCTGAATACATGACA
GTTGCCGTGCCGAGCACTACTATAATTTATAGTAGAGTCGGAAGGTCCGTAAATTCACAAAATAGCACAG
GCTGGGTTTTCTACGTACGAGTAAAACACGGTGATTTTTCTGCAGTGAGCTCTCCCATGAGCAACATGAC
AGAAAACGAAAGATTGCTTCATTTTTTCCTTAATTAAGACGCGATCGCGGCCTCATGGGCCCAGCTTTCT
TGTACAAAGTTGGCATTATAAAAAATAATTGCTCATCAATTTGTTGCAACGAACAGGTCACTATCAGTCA
AAATAAAATCATTATTTGCCATCCAGCTGATATCCCCTATAGTGAGTCGTATTACATGGTCATAGCTGTT
TCCTGGCAGCTCTGGCCCGTGTCTCAAAATCTCTGATGTTACATTGCACAAGATAAAAATATATCATCAT
GCCTCCTCTAGACCAGCCAGGACAGAAATGCCTCGACTTCGCTGCTACCCAAGGTTGCCGGGTGACGCAC
ACCGTGGAAACGGATGAAGGCACGAACCCAGTGGACATAAGCCTGTTCGGTTCGTAAGCTGTAATGCAAG
TAGCGTATGCGCTCACGCAACTGGTCCAGAACCTTGACCGAACGCAGCGGTGGTAACGGCGCAGTGGCGG
TTTTCATGGCTTGTTATGACTGTTTTTTTGGGGTACAGTCTATGCCTCGGGCATCCAAGCAGCAAGCGCG
TTACGCCGTGGGTCGATGTTTGATGTTATGGAGCAGCAACGATGTTACGCAGCAGGGCAGTCGCCCTAAA
ACAAAGTTAAACATTATGAGGGAAGCGGTGATCGCCGAAGTATCGACTCAACTATCAGAGGTAGTTGGCG
TCATCGAGCGCCATCTCGAACCGACGTTGCTGGCCGTACATTTGTACGGCTCCGCAGTGGATGGCGGCCT
GAAGCCACACAGTGATATTGATTTGCTGGTTACGGTGACCGTAAGGCTTGATGAAACAACGCGGCGAGCT
TTGATCAACGACCTTTTGGAAACTTCGGCTTCCCCTGGAGAGAGCGAGATTCTCCGCGCTGTAGAAGTCA
CCATTGTTGTGCACGACGACATCATTCCGTGGCGTTATCCAGCTAAGCGCGAACTGCAATTTGGAGAATG
GCAGCGCAATGACATTCTTGCAGGTATCTTCGAGCCAGCCACGATCGACATTGATCTGGCTATCTTGCTG
ACAAAAGCAAGAGAACATAGCGTTGCCTTGGTAGGTCCAGCGGCGGAGGAACTCTTTGATCCGGTTCCTG
AACAGGATCTATTTGAGGCGCTAAATGAAACCTTAACGCTATGGAACTCGCCGCCCGACTGGGCTGGCGA
TGAGCGAAATGTAGTGCTTACGTTGTCCCGCATTTGGTACAGCGCAGTAACCGGCAAAATCGCGCCGAAG
GATGTCGCTGCCGACTGGGCAATGGAGCGCCTGCCGGCCCAGTATCAGCCCGTCATACTTGAAGCTAGAC
AGGCTTATCTTGGACAAGAAGAAGATCGCTTGGCCTCGCGCGCAGATCAGTTGGAAGAATTTGTCCACTA
CGTGAAAGGCGAGATCACCAAGGTAGTCGGCAAATAACCCTCGAGCCACCCATGACCAAAATCCCTTAAC
GTGAGTTACGCGTCGTTCCACTGAGCGTCAGACCCCGTAGAAAAGATCAAAGGATCTTCTTGAGATCCTT
TTTTTCTGCGCGTAATCTGCTGCTTGCAAACAAAAAAACCACCGCTACCAGCGGTGGTTTGTTTGCCGGA
TCAAGAGCTACCAACTCTTTTTCCGAAGGTAACTGGCTTCAGCAGAGCGCAGATACCAAATACTGTTCTT
CTAGTGTAGCCGTAGTTAGGCCACCACTTCAAGAACTCTGTAGCACCGCCTACATACCTCGCTCTGCTAA
TCCTGTTACCAGTGGCTGCTGCCAGTGGCGATAAGTCGTGTCTTACCGGGTTGGACTCAAGACGATAGTT
ACCGGATAAGGCGCAGCGGTCGGGCTGAACGGGGGGTTCGTGCACACAGCCCAGCTTGGAGCGAACGACC
TACACCGAACTGAGATACCTA
