>Addgene plasmid #168966 | pEntry_HCoV-229E-Membrane | depositor partial sequence | sequence record 327496 | gene-specific Insert sequence
TCAAATGACAATTGTACGGGTGACATTGTCACCCATTTGAAGAATTGGAATTTTGGTTGGAATGTTATTC
TAACCATATTCATTGTTATTCTTCAGTTTGGACACTATAAATACTCCAGATTGTTTTATGGTTTGAAGAT
GCTTGTACTGTGGCTTCTTTGGCCACTCGTACTTGCTTTGTCAATCTTTGACACCTGGGCTAATTGGGAT
TCTAATTGGGCCTTTGTTGCATTTAGCTTTTTTATGGCCGTATCAACACTCGTTATGTGGGTGATGTACT
TCGCAAACAGTTTCAGACTTTTCCGACGTGCTCGAACTTTTTGGGCATGGAATCCTGAGGTTAATGCAAT
CACTGTCACAACCGTGTTGGGACAGACATACTATCAACCCATTCAACAAGCTCCAACAGGCATTACTGTG
ACCTTGCTGAGCGGCGTGCTTTACGTTGACGGACATAGATTGGCTTCAGGTGTTCAGGTTCATAACCTAC
CTGAATACATGACAGTTGCCGTGCCGAGCACTACTATAATTTATAGTAGAGTCGGAAGGTCCGTAAATTC
ACAAAATAGCACAGGCTGGGTTTTCTACGTACGAGTAAAACACGGTGATTTTTCTGCAGTGAGCTCTCCC
ATGAGCAACATGACAGAAAACGAAAGATTGCTTCATTTTTTC
